>Addgene plasmid #162549 | px330-Apob-2 | addgene full sequence | sequence record 324942 | Addgene NGS Result
GAGGGCCTATTTCCCATGATTCCTTCATATTTGCATATACGATACAAGGCTGTTAGAGAGATAATTGGAA
TTAATTTGACTGTAAACACAAAGATATTAGTACAAAATACGTGACGTAGAAAGTAATAATTTCTTGGGTA
GTTTGCAGTTTTAAAATTATGTTTTAAAATGGACTATCATATGCTTACCGTAACTTGAAAGTATTTCGAT
TTCTTGGCTTTATATATCTTGTGGAAAGGACGAAACACCGTATTTAGGTTCATCCTTGTCGTTTTAGAGC
TAGAAATAGCAAGTTAAAATAAGGCTAGTCCGTTATCAACTTGAAAAAGTGGCACCGAGTCGGTGCTTTT
TTGTTTTAGAGCTAGAAATAGCAAGTTAAAATAAGGCTAGTCCGTTTTTAGCGCGTGCGCCAATTCTGCA
GACAAATGGCTCTAGAGGTACCCGTTACATAACTTACGGTAAATGGCCCGCCTGGCTGACCGCCCAACGA
CCCCCGCCCATTGACGTCAATAGTAACGCCAATAGGGACTTTCCATTGACGTCAATGGGTGGAGTATTTA
CGGTAAACTGCCCACTTGGCAGTACATCAAGTGTATCATATGCCAAGTACGCCCCCTATTGACGTCAATG
ACGGTAAATGGCCCGCCTGGCATTGTGCCCAGTACATGACCTTATGGGACTTTCCTACTTGGCAGTACAT
CTACGTATTAGTCATCGCTATTACCATGGTCGAGGTGAGCCCCACGTTCTGCTTCACTCTCCCCATCTCC
CCCCCCTCCCCACCCCCAATTTTGTATTTATTTATTTTTTAATTATTTTGTGCAGCGATGGGGGCGGGGG
GGGGGGGGGGGCGCGCGCCRGGGGGGGSGGGGSGGGGSGGGGGGSGGGGSGGGGSGAGGCGGAGAGGTGC
GGCGGCAGCCAATCAGAGCGGCGCGCTCCGAAAGTTTCCTTTTATGGCGAGGCGGCGGCGGCGGCGGCCC
TATAAAAAGCGAAGCGCGCGGCGGGCGGGAGTCGCTGCGCGCTGCCTTCGCCCCGTGCCCCGCTCCGCCG
CCGCCTCGCGCCGCCCGCCCCGGCTCTGACTGACCGCGTTACTCCCACAGGTGAGCGGGCGGGACGGCCC
TTCTCCTCCGGGCTGTAATTAGCTGAGCAAGAGGTAAGGGTTTAAGGGATGGTTGGTTGGTGGGGTATTA
ATGTTTAATTACCTGGAGCACCTGCCTGAAATCACTTTTTTTCAGGTTGGACCGGTGCCACCATGGACTA
TAAGGACCACGACGGAGACTACAAGGATCATGATATTGATTACAAAGACGATGACGATAAGATGGCCCCA
AAGAAGAAGCGGAAGGTCGGTATCCACGGAGTCCCAGCAGCCGACAAGAAGTACAGCATCGGCCTGGACA
TCGGCACCAACTCTGTGGGCTGGGCCGTGATCACCGACGAGTACAAGGTGCCCAGCAAGAAATTCAAGGT
GCTGGGCAACACCGACCGGCACAGCATCAAGAAGAACCTGATCGGAGCCCTGCTGTTCGACAGCGGCGAA
ACAGCCGAGGCCACCCGGCTGAAGAGAACCGCCAGAAGAAGATACACCAGACGGAAGAACCGGATCTGCT
ATCTGCAAGAGATCTTCAGCAACGAGATGGCCAAGGTGGACGACAGCTTCTTCCACAGACTGGAAGAGTC
CTTCCTGGTGGAAGAGGATAAGAAGCACGAGCGGCACCCCATCTTCGGCAACATCGTGGACGAGGTGGCC
TACCACGAGAAGTACCCCACCATCTACCACCTGAGAAAGAAACTGGTGGACAGCACCGACAAGGCCGACC
TGCGGCTGATCTATCTGGCCCTGGCCCACATGATCAAGTTCCGGGGCCACTTCCTGATCGAGGGCGACCT
GAACCCCGACAACAGCGACGTGGACAAGCTGTTCATCCAGCTGGTGCAGACCTACAACCAGCTGTTCGAG
GAAAACCCCATCAACGCCAGCGGCGTGGACGCCAAGGCCATCCTGTCTGCCAGACTGAGCAAGAGCAGAC
GGCTGGAAAATCTGATCGCCCAGCTGCCCGGCGAGAAGAAGAATGGCCTGTTCGGAAACCTGATTGCCCT
GAGCCTGGGCCTGACCCCCAACTTCAAGAGCAACTTCGACCTGGCCGAGGATGCCAAACTGCAGCTGAGC
AAGGACACCTACGACGACGACCTGGACAACCTGCTGGCCCAGATCGGCGACCAGTACGCCGACCTGTTTC
TGGCCGCCAAGAACCTGTCCGACGCCATCCTGCTGAGCGACATCCTGAGAGTGAACACCGAGATCACCAA
GGCCCCCCTGAGCGCCTCTATGATCAAGAGATACGACGAGCACCACCAGGACCTGACCCTGCTGAAAGCT
CTCGTGCGGCAGCAGCTGCCTGAGAAGTACAAAGAGATTTTCTTCGACCAGAGCAAGAACGGCTACGCCG
GCTACATTGACGGCGGAGCCAGCCAGGAAGAGTTCTACAAGTTCATCAAGCCCATCCTGGAAAAGATGGA
CGGCACCGAGGAACTGCTCGTGAAGCTGAACAGAGAGGACCTGCTGCGGAAGCAGCGGACCTTCGACAAC
GGCAGCATCCCCCACCAGATCCACCTGGGAGAGCTGCACGCCATTCTGCGGCGGCAGGAAGATTTTTACC
CATTCCTGAAGGACAACCGGGAAAAGATCGAGAAGATCCTGACCTTCCGCATCCCCTACTACGTGGGCCC
TCTGGCCAGGGGAAACAGCAGATTCGCCTGGATGACCAGAAAGAGCGAGGAAACCATCACCCCCTGGAAC
TTCGAGGAAGTGGTGGACAAGGGCGCTTCCGCCCAGAGCTTCATCGAGCGGATGACCAACTTCGATAAGA
ACCTGCCCAACGAGAAGGTGCTGCCCAAGCACAGCCTGCTGTACGAGTACTTCACCGTGTATAACGAGCT
GACCAAAGTGAAATACGTGACCGAGGGAATGAGAAAGCCCGCCTTCCTGAGCGGCGAGCAGAAAAAGGCC
ATCGTGGACCTGCTGTTCAAGACCAACCGGAAAGTGACCGTGAAGCAGCTGAAAGAGGACTACTTCAAGA
AAATCGAGTGCTTCGACTCCGTGGAAATCTCCGGCGTGGAAGATCGGTTCAACGCCTCCCTGGGCACATA
CCACGATCTGCTGAAAATTATCAAGGACAAGGACTTCCTGGACAATGAGGAAAACGAGGACATTCTGGAA
GATATCGTGCTGACCCTGACACTGTTTGAGGACAGAGAGATGATCGAGGAACGGCTGAAAACCTATGCCC
ACCTGTTCGACGACAAAGTGATGAAGCAGCTGAAGCGGCGGAGATACACCGGCTGGGGCAGGCTGAGCCG
GAAGCTGATCAACGGCATCCGGGACAAGCAGTCCGGCAAGACAATCCTGGATTTCCTGAAGTCCGACGGC
TTCGCCAACAGAAACTTCATGCAGCTGATCCACGACGACAGCCTGACCTTTAAAGAGGACATCCAGAAAG
CCCAGGTGTCCGGCCAGGGCGATAGCCTGCACGAGCACATTGCCAATCTGGCCGGCAGCCCCGCCATTAA
GAAGGGCATCCTGCAGACAGTGAAGGTGGTGGACGAGCTCGTGAAAGTGATGGGCCGGCACAAGCCCGAG
AACATCGTGATCGAAATGGCCAGAGAGAACCAGACCACCCAGAAGGGACAGAAGAACAGCCGCGAGAGAA
TGAAGCGGATCGAAGAGGGCATCAAAGAGCTGGGCAGCCAGATCCTGAAAGAACACCCCGTGGAAAACAC
CCAGCTGCAGAACGAGAAGCTGTACCTGTACTACCTGCAGAATGGGCGGGATATGTACGTGGACCAGGAA
CTGGACATCAACCGGCTGTCCGACTACGATGTGGACCATATCGTGCCTCAGAGCTTTCTGAAGGACGACT
CCATCGACAACAAGGTGCTGACCAGAAGCGACAAGAACCGGGGCAAGAGCGACAACGTGCCCTCCGAAGA
GGTCGTGAAGAAGATGAAGAACTACTGGCGGCAGCTGCTGAACGCCAAGCTGATTACCCAGAGAAAGTTC
GACAATCTGACCAAGGCCGAGAGAGGCGGCCTGAGCGAACTGGATAAGGCCGGCTTCATCAAGAGACAGC
TGGTGGAAACCCGGCAGATCACAAAGCACGTGGCACAGATCCTGGACTCCCGGATGAACACTAAGTACGA
CGAGAATGACAAGCTGATCCGGGAAGTGAAAGTGATCACCCTGAAGTCCAAGCTGGTGTCCGATTTCCGG
AAGGATTTCCAGTTTTACAAAGTGCGCGAGATCAACAACTACCACCACGCCCACGACGCCTACCTGAACG
CCGTCGTGGGAACCGCCCTGATCAAAAAGTACCCTAAGCTGGAAAGCGAGTTCGTGTACGGCGACTACAA
GGTGTACGACGTGCGGAAGATGATCGCCAAGAGCGAGCAGGAAATCGGCAAGGCTACCGCCAAGTACTTC
TTCTACAGCAACATCATGAACTTTTTCAAGACCGAGATTACCCTGGCCAACGGCGAGATCCGGAAGCGGC
CTCTGATCGAGACAAACGGCGAAACCGGGGAGATCGTGTGGGATAAGGGCCGGGATTTTGCCACCGTGCG
GAAAGTGCTGAGCATGCCCCAAGTGAATATCGTGAAAAAGACCGAGGTGCAGACAGGCGGCTTCAGCAAA
GAGTCTATCCTGCCCAAGAGGAACAGCGATAAGCTGATCGCCAGAAAGAAGGACTGGGACCCTAAGAAGT
ACGGCGGCTTCGACAGCCCCACCGTGGCCTATTCTGTGCTGGTGGTGGCCAAAGTGGAAAAGGGCAAGTC
CAAGAAACTGAAGAGTGTGAAAGAGCTGCTGGGGATCACCATCATGGAAAGAAGCAGCTTCGAGAAGAAT
CCCATCGACTTTCTGGAAGCCAAGGGCTACAAAGAAGTGAAAAAGGACCTGATCATCAAGCTGCCTAAGT
ACTCCCTGTTCGAGCTGGAAAACGGCCGGAAGAGAATGCTGGCCTCTGCCGGCGAACTGCAGAAGGGAAA
CGAACTGGCCCTGCCCTCCAAATATGTGAACTTCCTGTACCTGGCCAGCCACTATGAGAAGCTGAAGGGC
TCCCCCGAGGATAATGAGCAGAAACAGCTGTTTGTGGAACAGCACAAGCACTACCTGGACGAGATCATCG
AGCAGATCAGCGAGTTCTCCAAGAGAGTGATCCTGGCCGACGCTAATCTGGACAAAGTGCTGTCCGCCTA
CAACAAGCACCGGGATAAGCCCATCAGAGAGCAGGCCGAGAATATCATCCACCTGTTTACCCTGACCAAT
CTGGGAGCCCCTGCCGCCTTCAAGTACTTTGACACCACCATCGACCGGAAGAGGTACACCAGCACCAAAG
AGGTGCTGGACGCCACCCTGATCCACCAGAGCATCACCGGCCTGTACGAGACACGGATCGACCTGTCTCA
GCTGGGAGGCGACAAAAGGCCGGCGGCCACGAAAAAGGCCGGCCAGGCAAAAAAGAAAAAGTAAGAATTC
CTAGAGCTCGCTGATCAGCCTCGACTGTGCCTTCTAGTTGCCAGCCATCTGTTGTTTGCCCCTCCCCCGT
GCCTTCCTTGACCCTGGAAGGTGCCACTCCCACTGTCCTTTCCTAATAAAATGAGGAAATTGCATCGCAT
TGTCTGAGTAGGTGTCATTCTATTCTGGGGGGTGGGGTGGGGCAGGACAGCAAGGGGGAGGATTGGGAAG
AGAATAGCAGGCATGCTGGGGAGCGGCCGCAGGAACCCCTAGTGATGGAGTTGGCCACTCCCTCTCTGCG
CGCTCGCTCGCTCACTGAGGCCGGGCGACCAAAGGTCGCCCGACGCCCGGGCTTTGCCCGGGCGGCCTCA
GTGAGCGAGCGAGCGCGCAGCTGCCTGCAGGGGCGCCTGATGCGGTATTTTCTCCTTACGCATCTGTGCG
GTATTTCACACCGCATA
[95 nt withheld, positions 5968-6062]
T
[46 nt withheld, positions 6064-6109]
C
[141 nt withheld, positions 6111-6251]
CCTTTGACGTTGGAGTCCACGTTCTTT
[37 nt withheld, positions 6279-6315]
ACTCTATCTCGGGCTATTCTTTTGATTTATAAGGGATTTTGCCGATTTCGGTCTATTGGTTAAAAAATGA
GCTGATTTAACAAAAATTTAACGCGAATTTTAACAAAATATTAACGTTTACAATTTTATGGTGCACTCTC
AGTACAATCTGCTCTGATGCCGCATAGTTAAGCCAGCCCCGACACCCGCCAACACCCGCTGACGCGCCCT
GACGGGCTTGTCTGCTCCCGGCATCCGCTTACAGACAAGCTGTGACCGTCTCCGGGAGCTGCATGTGTCA
GAGGTTTTCACCGTCATCACCGAAACGCGCGAGACGAAAGGGCCTCGTGATACGCCTATTTTTATAGGTT
AATGTCATGATAATAATGGTTTCTTAGACGTCAGGTGGCACTTTTCGGGGAAATGTGCGCGGAACCCCTA
TTTGTTTATTTTTCTAAATACATTCAAATATGTATCCGCTCATGAGACAATAACCCTGATAAATGCTTCA
ATAATATTGAAAAAGGAAGAGTATGAGTATTCAACATTTCCGTGTCGCCCTTATTCCCTTTTTTGCGGCA
TTTTGCCTTCCTGTTTTTGCTCACCCAGAAACGCTGGTGAAAGTAAAAGATGCTGAAGATCAGTTGGGTG
CACGAGTGGGTTACATCGAACTGGATCTCAACAGCGGTAAGATCCTTGAGAGTTTTCGCCCCGAAGAACG
TTTTCCAATGATGAGCACTTTTAAAGTTCTGCTATGTGGCGCGGTATTATCCCGTATTGACGCCGGGCAA
GAGCAACTCGGTCGCCGCATACACTATTCTCAGAATGACTTGGTTGAGTACTCACCAGTCACAGAAAAGC
ATCTTACGGATGGCATGACAGTAAGAGAATTATGCAGTGCTGCCATAACCATGAGTGATAACACTGCGGC
CAACTTACTTCTGACAACGATCGGAGGACCGAAGGAGCTAACCGCTTTTTTGCACAACATGGGGGATCAT
GTAACTCGCCTTGATCGTTGGGAACCGGAGCTGAATGAAGCCATACCAAACGACGAGCGTGACACCACGA
TGCCTGTAGCAATGGCAACAACGTTGCGCAAACTATTAACTGGCGAACTACTTACTCTAGCTTCCCGGCA
ACAATTAATAGACTGGATGGAGGCGGATAAAGTTGCAGGACCACTTCTGCGCTCGGCCCTTCCGGCTGGC
TGGTTTATTGCTGATAAATCTGGAGCCGGTGAGCGTGGAAGCCGCGGTATCATTGCAGCACTGGGGCCAG
ATGGTAAGCCCTCCCGTATCGTAGTTATCTACACGACGGGGAGTCAGGCAACTATGGATGAACGAAATAG
ACAGATCGCTGAGATAGGTGCCTCACTGATTAAGCATTGGTAACTGTCAGACCAAGTTTACTCATATATA
CTTTAGATTGATTTAAAACTTCATTTTTAATTTAAAAGGATCTAGGTGAAGATCCTTTTTGATAATCTCA
TGACCAAAATCCCTTAACGTGAGTTTTCGTTCCACTGAGCGTCAGACCCCGTAGAAAAGATCAAAGGATC
TTCTTGAGATCCTTTTTTTCTGCGCGTAATCTGCTGCTTGCAAACAAAAAAACCACCGCTACCAGCGGTG
GTTTGTTTGCCGGATCAAGAGCTACCAACTCTTTTTCCGAAGGTAACTGGCTTCAGCAGAGCGCAGATAC
CAAATACTGTTCTTCTAGTGTAGCCGTAGTTAGGCCACCACTTCAAGAACTCTGTAGCACCGCCTACATA
CCTCGCTCTGCTAATCCTGTTACCAGTGGCTGCTGCCAGTGGCGATAAGTCGTGTCTTACCGGGTTGGAC
TCAAGACGATAGTTACCGGATAAGGCGCAGCGGTCGGGCTGAACGGGGGGTTCGTGCACACAGCCCAGCT
TGGAGCGAACGACCTACACCGAACTGAGATACCTACAGCGTGAGCTATGAGAAAGCGCCACGCTTCCCGA
AGGGAGAAAGGCGGACAGGTATCCGGTAAGCGGCAGGGTCGGAACAGGAGAGCGCACGAGGGAGCTTCCA
GGGGGAAACGCCTGGTATCTTTATAGTCCTGTCGGGTTTCGCCACCTCTGACTTGAGCGTCGATTTTTGT
GATGCTCGTCAGGGGGGCGGAGCCTATGGAAAAACGCCAGCAACGCGGCCTTTTTACGGTTCCTGGCCTT
TTGCTGGCCTTTTGCTCACATGT
Features (pLannotate 1.2.2; 18 found; start..end, strand, type, name):
      1..241     +  promoter       U6 promoter: RNA polymerase III promoter for human U6 snRNA
    271..346     +  misc_RNA       gRNA scaffold: guide RNA scaffold for the Streptococcus pyogenes CRISPR/Cas9 system
    353..396     +  misc_RNA       gRNA scaffold (fragment): guide RNA scaffold for the Streptococcus pyogenes CRISPR/Cas9 system
    443..728     +  enhancer       CMV enhancer: human cytomegalovirus immediate early enhancer; contains an 18-bp deletion relative to the standard CMV enhancer
    730..1007    +  promoter       chicken β-actin promoter: No description available
   1008..1235    +  intron         hybrid intron: hybrid between chicken β-actin (CBA) and minute virus of mice (MMV) introns (Gray et al., 2011)
   1373..2974    +  CDS            Cas9(N): N-terminal portion of Streptococcus pyogenes Cas9 (Zetsche et al., 2015)
   2975..5473    +  CDS            Cas9(C): C-terminal portion of Streptococcus pyogenes Cas9 (Zetsche et al., 2015)
   5474..5521    +  CDS            nucleoplasmin NLS: bipartite nuclear localization signal from nucleoplasmin
   5555..5666    +  polyA_signal   bGH poly(A) signal: bovine growth hormone polyadenylation signal
   5771..5911    +  repeat_region  AAV2 ITR: inverted terminal repeat of adeno-associated virus serotype 2 inverted
   5916..5967    -  misc_feature   bom (fragment): basis of mobility region from pBR322
   5986..6441    +  rep_origin     f1 ori (sequence partly withheld): f1 bacteriophage origin of replication; arrow indicates direction of (+) strand synthesis
   6442..6491    -  misc_feature   bom (fragment): basis of mobility region from pBR322
   6593..6628    -  CDS            rop (fragment): Rop protein, which maintains plasmids at low copy number; rop
   6723..6827    +  promoter       AmpR promoter: bla
   6828..7688    +  CDS            AmpR: β-lactamase; bla; confers resistance to ampicillin, carbenicillin, and related antibiotics
   7859..8447    +  rep_origin     ori: high-copy-number ColE1/pMB1/pBR322/pUC origin of replication
