[The description below was written by a language model from this plasmid's Addgene catalogue record and pLannotate feature annotations shown in this document.]
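Description:
px330-Apob-2 is a mammalian expression plasmid built on the px330 backbone, an all-in-one CRISPR/Cas9 vector that supplies both a single guide RNA and the Streptococcus pyogenes Cas9 nuclease from one roughly 8.5 kb molecule. It is propagated in E. coli through a high-copy ColE1/pUC-type origin and selected with ampicillin via the β-lactamase (AmpR) gene. An f1 phage origin is also present. The annotation picks up short bom and rop fragments, which appear to be backbone remnants, and a single AAV2 inverted terminal repeat downstream of the Cas9 cassette. With only one ITR annotated, nothing in the record indicates use as an AAV packaging vector.

The payload consists of two expression units. A human U6 RNA polymerase III promoter drives a guide directed against mouse Apob (apolipoprotein B). The spacer was inserted between BbsI sites that were destroyed during cloning and is fused to the S. pyogenes gRNA scaffold; a second, partial scaffold fragment is annotated just downstream. The second unit uses a hybrid promoter made of the CMV enhancer, the chicken β-actin promoter and a hybrid intron to express Cas9. The annotation tool labels Cas9 as adjoining N- and C-terminal portions, but these are contiguous and together represent the full-length coding sequence. It is followed by a C-terminal nucleoplasmin nuclear localization signal and a bovine growth hormone polyadenylation signal.

On delivery into mouse cells, the guide directs Cas9 to cut within Apob, allowing disruption of the gene. The name suggests it is one of several Apob guides. The associated publication concerns cooperation between cancer driver genes in hepatocellular carcinoma, which points to use in modelling Apob loss in that context, though the record states the purpose only as an sgRNA targeting Apob.
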