Addgene plasmid #162549: px330-Apob-2
Purpose: sgRNA targeting Apob
Depositing lab: Amaia Lujambio. Depositing organization: Icahn School of Medicine at Mount Sinai. Publication: Cooperation between distinct cancer driver genes underlies inter-tumor heterogeneity in hepatocellular carcinoma. Molina-Sanchez P, Ruiz de Galarreta M, Yao MA, Lindblad KE, Bresnahan E, Bitterman E, Martin TC, Rubenstein T, Nie K, Golas J, Choudhary S, Barcena-Varela M, Elmas A, Miguela V, Ding Y, Kan Z, Grinspan LT, Huang KL, Parsons RE, Shields DJ, Rollins RA, Lujambio A. Gastroenterology. 2020 Aug 16. pii: S0016-5085(20)35054-X. doi: 10.1053/j.gastro.2020.08.015. PubMed 32814112.
Backbone
  Vector backbone: px330
  Backbone manufacturer: Feng Zhang lab (Addgene plasmid # 42230)
  Backbone size w/o insert (bp): 8500
  Vector type: Mammalian Expression
Growth in bacteria
  Bacterial resistance: Ampicillin, 100 μg/mL
  Growth temperature: 37°C
  Growth strain: NEB Stable
  Copy number: Unknown
Gene/Insert
  Gene/Insert name: sgRNA targeting Apob
  gRNA/shRNA sequence: TATTTAGGTTCATCCTTGTC
  Species: M. musculus (mouse)
  Mutation: None
  Entrez Gene: Apob (a.k.a. Apo B-100, apob-100, apob-48)
  Promoter: U6
  Cloning method: Restriction Enzyme; 5′ cloning site BbsI (destroyed during cloning); 3′ cloning site BbsI (destroyed during cloning)
  Sequencing primers: 5′ hU6-F
Terms and licenses: Academic/Nonprofit Terms; Industry Terms: Not Available to Industry
How to cite: px330-Apob-2 was a gift from Amaia Lujambio (Addgene plasmid # 162549 ; http://n2t.net/addgene:162549 ; RRID:Addgene_162549)
